>Addgene plasmid #197821 | pJMC-4T-BsaI | addgene full sequence | sequence record 390491 | Addgene NGS Result
GTCAGTGAGCGAGGAAGCGGAAGAGCGCCCACCTGCTTTTCCCAACCGTGAGACCAACAACAAGGTCTCT
AGTGTTTTGCAGGTGTGATGAAAAGCCTTAGGGTCAGGTGGCACTTTTCGGGGAAATGTGCGATGAACCC
CTATTTGTTTATTTTTCTAAATACATTCAAATATGTATCCGCTAATGAGACAATAACCCTGATAAATGCT
TCAATTATATTGAAAAAGGAAGAGTATGAGTATCCAACATTTCCGTGTCGCCCTTATTCCCTTTTTTGCG
GCCTTCTGCCTTCCTGTTTTTGCTCACCCAGAAACGCTGGTGAAAGTAAAAGATGCTGAAGATCAGTTGG
GTGCCCGAGTGGGTTACATTGAACTGGATCTCAACAGCGGCAAAATCTTAGAGAGTTTTCGCCCCGAAGA
ACGCTTCCCAATGATGAGCACTTTCAAAGTTCTGCTATGTGGCGCGGTGTTATCCCGTATTGATGCTGGG
CAAGAGCAACTCGGTCGCCGCATACACTATTCTCAGAATGACTTGGTTGAGTATTCACCAGTCACAGAAA
AGCATCTTACGGATGGCATGACAGTAAGAGAATTATGTAGTGCTGCCATAACCATGAGTGATAACACTGC
GGCCAACTTACTTCTGACAACGATTGGAGGACCGAAGGAGCTAACCGCTTTTTTGCACAACATGGGGGAT
CATGTAACTCGCCTTGATCGTTGGGAACCGGAGCTGAATGAAGCCATACCAAACGACGAGCGTGACACCA
CGATGCCTGTAGCAATGGCAACAACTCTCCGCAAACTATTAACTGGCGAACTACTTACTCTTGCTTCACG
CCAGCAACTCATTGACTGGATGGAGGCGGACAAAGTTGCAGGACCACTTCTGCGCTCGGCACTTCCGGCT
GGCTGGTTTATTGCTGATAAATCTGGAGCCGGTGAGCGTGGCTCTCGCGGTATCATTGCAGCACTGGGGC
CAGATGGTAAGCCCTCCCGTATCGTAGTTATCTACACGACGGGGAGTCAGGCAACTATGGATGAACGAAA
TAGACAGATCGCTGAGATAGGTGCCTCACTGATTAAGCATTGGTAACTGTCAGACGAAGGGAAATAAATA
GTAGCCCGCCTGATGTGCGGGCTTTTTTTTGGTGGTGGTTACCAGTGTCGCTTAGCTACCGTAGGTCCTC
TTAGGCGGTCCGATTAGCGACATAGTCATCAATGCCTTGACGGCAAAATCCCTTAACGTGAGTTTTCGTT
CCACTGAGCGTCAGACCCCGTAGAAAAGATCAAAGGATCTTCTTGAGATCCTTTTTTTCTGCGCGTAATC
TGCTGCTTGCAAACAAAAAAACCACCGCTACCAGCGGTGGTTTGTTTGCCGGATCAAGAGCTACTAACTC
TTTTTCCGAAGGTAACTGGCTTCAGCAGAGCGCAGATACCAAATACTGTTCTTCTAGTGTAGCCGTAGTT
AGGCCACCACTTCAAGAACTCTGTAGCACCGCCTACATACCTCGCTCTGCTAATCCTGTTACCAGTGGCT
GCTGCCAGTGGCGATAAGTCGTGTCTTACCGGGTTGGACTAAAGACGATAGTTACCGGATAAGGCGCAGC
GGTCGGGCTGAACGGGGGGTTCGTGCTCACAGCCCAGCTTGGAGCGAACGACCTACACCGAACTGAGATA
CCTACAGCGTGAGCTATGAGAAAGCGCCACGCTTCCCGAAGGGAGAAAGGCGGACAGGTATCCGGTAAGC
GGCAGGGTCGGAACAGGAGAGCGCACGAGGGAGCTTCCAGGGGGAAACGCCTGGTATCTTTATAGTCCTG
TCGGGTTTCGCCACCTCTGACTTGAGCGTCGATTTTTGTGATGCTCGTCAGGGGGGCGGAGCCTATGGAA
AAACGCCAGCAACGCGGCCTTTTTACGGTTCCTGGCCTTTTGCTGGCCTTTTGCTCACATGTTCTTTCCT
GCGTTATCCCCTGATTCTGTGGATAACCGTATTACCGCCTTTGAGTGAGCTGATACCGCTCGCCGCAGCC
GAACGACCGAGCGCAGCGA
Features (pLannotate 1.2.2; 4 found; start..end, strand, type, name):
      1..23      +  rep_origin     RSF ori (fragment): Plasmids containing the RSF 1030 origin of replication can be propagated in E. coli cells that contain additional plasmids with compatible origins.
    135..235     +  promoter       AmpR promoter: bla
    236..1096    +  CDS            AmpR: β-lactamase; bla; confers resistance to ampicillin, carbenicillin, and related antibiotics
   1303..1891    +  rep_origin     ori: high-copy-number ColE1/pMB1/pBR322/pUC origin of replication
