[The description below was written by a language model from this plasmid's Addgene catalogue record and pLannotate feature annotations shown in this document.]
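Description:
pJMC-4T-BsaI is a small (about 2 kb) synthetic cloning module from an extensible vector toolkit and parts library built for plant genome engineering. The record describes it as a Level 1 module occupying position "4T" and carrying a BsaI expansion point. In hierarchical, Golden Gate-style assembly systems, a Level 1 plasmid normally holds one unit that is later combined with others into a larger multigene construct. A BsaI site (a type IIS enzyme that cuts outside its recognition sequence to leave user-defined overhangs) provides a position where further parts can be inserted. The record does not spell out what the "T" designation means, what overhangs flank the module, or which destination vectors receive it. The backbone and vector type are listed as unspecified and self-made.

The plasmid has no gene insert, and the annotated features are almost entirely maintenance elements for E. coli. These are a high-copy ColE1/pUC-type origin of replication and a β-lactamase gene driven by its native bla promoter, which confers ampicillin resistance. A very short match to the RSF1030 origin is also flagged at the start of the sequence. At only about twenty bases it is a fragment rather than a functional second origin, and it may simply reflect sequence similarity. No plant promoters, terminators, reporters, T-DNA borders or plant selection markers are annotated, and the BsaI cloning region itself falls in unannotated sequence. The construct is therefore best seen as an empty placeholder or adapter module, used to fill or extend a slot during multi-module assembly rather than to express anything itself.
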