Addgene plasmid #197821: pJMC-4T-BsaI
Purpose: Level 1 module 4T with BsaI expansion point
Depositing lab: Daniel Voytas. Depositing organization: University of Minnesota. Publication: An extensible vector toolkit and parts library for advanced engineering of plant genomes. Chamness JC, Kumar J, Cruz AJ, Rhuby E, Holum MJ, Cody JP, Tibebu R, Gamo ME, Starker CG, Zhang F, Voytas DF. Plant Genome. 2023 Mar 9:e20312. doi: 10.1002/tpg2.20312. PubMed 36896468.
Backbone
  Vector backbone: Unspecified
  Backbone manufacturer: Self-made
  Vector type: Unspecified
Growth in bacteria
  Bacterial resistance: Ampicillin, 100 μg/mL
  Growth temperature: 37°C
  Growth strain: DH5alpha
  Copy number: High Copy
Gene/Insert
  Gene/Insert name: None
  Species: Synthetic
  Cloning method: Restriction Enzyme; 5′ cloning site Unknown (unknown if destroyed)
Terms and licenses: Academic/Nonprofit Terms; Industry Terms: Not Available to Industry
Depositor comments: Please visit https://www.biorxiv.org/content/10.1101/2022.10.15.511792v1 for bioRxiv preprint.
How to cite: pJMC-4T-BsaI was a gift from Daniel Voytas (Addgene plasmid # 197821 ; http://n2t.net/addgene:197821 ; RRID:Addgene_197821)
